>Addgene plasmid #74106 | pRGD-GmR | depositor full sequence | sequence record 138905 | pRGD-GmR sequence 4395 bps
TCGCGCGTTTCGGTGATGACGGTGAAAACCTCTGACACATGCAGCTCCCGGAGACGGTCACAGCTTGTCT
GTAAGCGGATGCCGGGAGCAGACAAGCCCGTCAGGGCGCGTCAGCGGGTGTTGGCGGGTGTCGGGGCTGG
CTTAACTATGCGGCATCAGAGCAGATTGTACTGAGAGTGCACCATATGCGGTGTGAAATACCGCACAGAT
GCGTAAGGAGAAAATACCGCATCAGGCGCCATTCGCCATTCAGGCTGCGCAACTGTTGGGAAGGGCGATC
GGTGCGGGCCTCTTCGCTATTACGCCAGCTGGCGAAAGGGGGATGTGCTGCAAGGCGATTAAGTTGGGTA
ACGCCAGGGTTTTCCCAGTCACGACGTTGTAAAACGACGGCCAGTGCCAAGCTTCGAACATATGGTACCA
TCGATGATTCACTAGTGATCTAGCTTTATGCTTGTAAACCGTTTTGTGAAAAAATTTTTAAAATAAAAAA
GGGGACCTCTAGGGTCCCCAATTAATTAGTAATATAATCTATTAAAGGTCATTCAAAAGGTCATCCACCG
GATCAATTCCCCTGCTCGCGCAGGCTGGGTGCCAAGCTCTCGGGTAACATCAAGGCCCGATCCTTGGAGC
CCTTGCCCTCCCGCACGATGATCGTGCCGTGATCGAAATCCAGATCCTTGACCCGCAGTTGCAAACCCTC
ACTGATCCGCGCGTCGAATTGGCCGGGAAGCCGATCTCGGCTTGAACGAATTGTTAGGTGGCGGTACTTG
GGTCGATATCAAAGTGCATCACTTCTTCCCGTATGCCCAACTTTGTATAGAGAGCCACTGCGGGATCGTC
ACCGTAATCTGCTTGCACGTAGATCACATAAGCACCAAGCGCGTTGGCCTCATGCTTGAGGAGATTGATG
AGCGCGGTGGCAATGCCCTGCCTCCGGTGCTCGCCGGAGACTGCGAGATCATAGATATAGATCTCACTAC
GCGGCTGCTCAAACCTGGGCAGAACGTAAGCCGCGAGAGCGCCAACAACCGCTTCTTGGTCGAAGGCAGC
AAGCGCGATGAATGTCTTACTACGGAGCAAGTTCCCGAGGTAATCGGAGTCCGGCTGATGTTGGGAGTAG
GTGGCTACGTCTCCGAACTCACGACCGAAAAGATCAAGAGCAGCCCGCATGGATTTGACTTGGTCAGGGC
CGAGCCTACATGTGCGAATGATGCCCATACTTGAGCCACCTAACTTTGTTTTAGGGCGACTGCCCTGCTG
CGTAACATCGTTGCTGCTGCGTAACATCGTTGCTGCTCCATAACATCAAACATCGACCCACGGCGTAACG
CGCTTGCTGCTTGGATGCCCGAGGCATAGACTGTACAAAAAAACAGTCATAACAAGCCATGAAAACCGCC
ACTGCGCCGTTACCACCGCTGCGTTCGGTCAAGGTTCTGGACCAGTTGCGTGAGCGCATACGCTACTTGC
ATTACAGTTTACGAACCGAACAGGCTTATGTCAATTCGAGAATTAATTCGACGCGCAGATCAGTTGGAAG
AATTTGTCCACTACGTGAAAGGCGAGATCACCAAGGTAGTCGGCAAATAATGTCTAACAATTCGTTCAAG
CCGACGCCGCTTCGCGGCGCGGCTTAACTCAAGCGTTAGATGCACTAAGCACATAATTGCTCACAGCCAA
ACTATCAGGTCAAGTCTGCTTTTATTATTTTTAAGCGTGCATAATAAGCCCTACACAAATTGGGAGATAT
ATCATGAAAGGCTGGCTTTTTCTTGTTATCGCAATAGTTGGCGAAGTAATCGCAACATCCGCATTAAAAT
CTAGCGAGGGCTTTACTAAGCTGATCCGGTGGATGACCTTTTGAATGACCTTTAATAGATTATATTACTA
ATTAATTGGGGACCCTAGAGGTCCCCTTTTTTATTTTAAAAATTTTTTCACAAAACGGTTTACAAGCATA
AAGCTAGATCTTCGAACGATACTAGTCATATGAATTCGGTACCAGCTTGGCACTGGCCGTCGTTTTACAA
CGTCGTGACTGGGAAAACCCTGGCGTTACCCAACTTAATCGCCTTGCAGCACATCCCCCTTTCGCCAGCT
GGCGTAATAGCGAAGAGGCCCGCACCGATCGCCCTTCCCAACAGTTGCGCAGCCTGAATGGCGAATGGCG
CCTGATGCGGTATTTTCTCCTTACGCATCTGTGCGGTATTTCACACCGCATAACTGGCTGCTATTGGGCG
AAGTGCCGGGGCAGGATCTCCTGTCATCTCACCTTGCTCCTGCCGAGAAAGTATCCATCATGGCTGATGC
AATGCGGCGGCTGCATACGCTTGATCCGGCTACCTGCCCATTCGACCACCAAGCGAAACATCGCATCGAG
CGAGCACGTACTCGGATGGAAGCCGGTCTTGTCGATCAGGATGATCTGGACGAAGAGCATCAGGGGCTCG
CGCCAGCCGAACTGTTCGCCAGGCTCAAGGCGCGGATGCCCGACGGCGAGGATCTCGTCGTGACCCATGT
GAGCAAAAGGCCAGCAAAAGGCCAGGAACCGTAAAAAGGCCGCGTTGCTGGCGTTTTTCCATAGGCTCCG
CCCCCCTGACGAGCATCACAAAAATCGACGCTCAAGTCAGAGGTGGCGAAACCCGACAGGACTATAAAGA
TACCAGGCGTTTCCCCCTGGAAGCTCCCTCGTGCGCTCTCCTGTTCCGACCCTGCCGCTTACCGGATACC
TGTCCGCCTTTCTCCCTTCGGGAAGCGTGGCGCTTTCTCATAGCTCACGCTGTAGGTATCTCAGTTCGGT
GTAGGTCGTTCGCTCCAAGCTGGGCTGTGTGCACGAACCCCCCGTTCAGCCCGACCGCTGCGCCTTATCC
GGTAACTATCGTCTTGAGTCCAACCCGGTAAGACACGACTTATCGCCACTGGCAGCAGCCACTGGTAACA
GGATTAGCAGAGCGAGGTATGTAGGCGGTGCTACAGAGTTCTTGAAGTGGTGGCCTAACTACGGCTACAC
TAGAAGGACAGTATTTGGTATCTGCGCTCTGCTGAAGCCAGTTACCTTCGGAAAAAGAGTTGGTAGCTCT
TGATCCGGCAAACAAACCACCGCTGGTAGCGGTGGTTTTTTTGTTTGCAAGCAGCAGATTACGCGCAGAA
AAAAAGGATCTCAAGAAGATCCTTTGATCTTTTCTACGGGGTCTGACGCTCAGTGGAACGAAAACTCACG
TTAAGGGATTTTGGTCATGAGATTATCAAAAAGGATCTTCACCTAGATCCTTTTAAATTAAAAATGAAGT
TTTAAATCAATCTAAAGTATATATGAGTAAACTTGGTCTGACAGTTACCAATGCTTAATCAGTGAGGCAC
CTATCTCAGCGATCTGTCTATTTCGTTCATCCATAGTTGCCTGACTCCCCGTCGTGTAGATAACTACGAT
ACGGGAGGGCTTACCATCTGGCCCCAGTGCTGCAATGATACCGCGAGACCCACGCTCACCGGCTCCAGAT
TTATCAGCAATAAACCAGCCAGCCGGAAGGGCCGAGCGCAGAAGTGGTCCTGCAACTTTATCCGCCTCCA
TCCAGTCTATTAATTGTTGCCGGGAAGCTAGAGTAAGTAGTTCGCCAGTTAATAGTTTGCGCAACGTTGT
TGCCATTGCTACAGGCATCGTGGTGTCACGCTCGTCGTTTGGTATGGCTTCATTCAGCTCCGGTTCCCAA
CGATCAAGGCGAGTTACATGATCCCCCATGTTGTGCAAAAAAGCGGTTAGCTCCTTCGGTCCTCCGATCG
TTGTCAGAAGTAAGTTGGCCGCAGTGTTATCACTCATGGTTATGGCAGCACTGCATAATTCTCTTACTGT
CATGCCATCCGTAAGATGCTTTTCTGTGACTGGTGAGTACTCAACCAAGTCATTCTGAGAATAGTGTATG
CGGCGACCGAGTTGCTCTTGCCCGGCGTCAATACGGGATAATACCGCGCCACATAGCAGAACTTTAAAAG
TGCTCATCATTGGAAAACGTTCTTCGGGGCGAAAACTCTCAAGGATCTTACCGCTGTTGAGATCCAGTTC
GATGTAACCCACTCGTGCACCCAACTGATCTTCAGCATCTTTTACTTTCACCAGCGTTTCTGGGTGAGCA
AAAACAGGAAGGCAAAATGCCGCAAAAAAGGGAATAAGGGCGACACGGAAATGTTGAATACTCATACTCT
TCCTTTTTCAATATTATTGAAGCATTTATCAGGGTTATTGTCTCATGAGCGGATACATATTTGAATGTAT
TTAGAAAAATAAACAAATAGGGGTTCCGCGCACATTTCCCCGAAAAGTGCCACCTGACGTCTAAGAAACC
ATTATTATCATGACATTAACCTATAAAAATAGGCGTATCACGAGGCCCTTTCGTC
Features (pLannotate 1.2.2; 14 found; start..end, strand, type, name):
    137..236     +  misc_feature   bom (fragment): basis of mobility region from pBR322
    242..396     -  CDS            lacZα (fragment): LacZα fragment of β-galactosidase; lacZ fragment
    572..709     -  CDS            int (fragment): INT2_ECOLX - Protein inferred from homology: Swiss-Prot protein existence level 3. Putative integrase believed to be involved in the insertion of antibiotic resistance genes into plasmids and transposons. From Escherichia coli.
    754..1287    -  CDS            GmR: gentamycin acetyltransferase; aacC1; confers resistance to gentamycin
   1476..1504    -  promoter       Pc promoter: intI1 (promoter lies within the coding sequence); class 1 integron promoter
   1522..1590    +  CDS            SmR (fragment): aminoglycoside adenylyltransferase (Murphy, 1985); aadA; confers resistance to spectinomycin and streptomycin
   1754..1843    +  CDS            qacE (fragment): QACE_ECOLX - Protein inferred from homology: Swiss-Prot protein existence level 3. Multidrug exporter. Is implicated for the resistance to bacteriocidal quaternary ammonium compounds. From Escherichia coli.
   2011..2165    +  CDS            lacZα (fragment): LacZα fragment of β-galactosidase; lacZ fragment
   2171..2222    -  misc_feature   bom (fragment): basis of mobility region from pBR322
   2223..2519    +  CDS            NeoR/KanR (fragment): aminoglycoside phosphotransferase from Tn5; aph(3')-II (or nptII); confers resistance to neomycin, kanamycin, and G418 (Geneticin®)
   2576..3164    -  rep_origin     ori: high-copy-number ColE1/pMB1/pBR322/pUC origin of replication
   3335..4195    -  CDS            AmpR: β-lactamase; bla; confers resistance to ampicillin, carbenicillin, and related antibiotics
   4196..4300    -  promoter       AmpR promoter: bla
   4395..35      +  CDS            rop (fragment) (across the origin): Rop protein, which maintains plasmids at low copy number; rop
