[The description below was written by a language model from this plasmid's Addgene catalogue record and pLannotate feature annotations shown in this document.]
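Description:
pRGD-GmR is a small, high-copy bacterial plasmid built on the pBSL15 backbone with a pMB1-type replicon. It is propagated in standard E. coli cloning strains and serves as a source of a gentamicin resistance cassette. The insert is aacC1, encoding gentamicin acetyltransferase, on a roughly 1.5 kb cassette derived from pBSL142. According to the record, the cassette is flanked by multiple restriction sites, so it can be excised with a choice of enzymes and moved into other constructs.

In the feature table, the GmR coding sequence lies downstream of a class 1 integron Pc promoter, which presumably drives its expression. Around it are short remnants of integron-associated genes (fragments of an integrase, aadA and qacE), consistent with the integron origin of the cassette. Two lacZα fragments in opposite orientations bracket this region, each next to a bom fragment. This suggests a symmetrical, mirrored arrangement of polylinker-bearing sequence on either side of the marker. The rest of the plasmid carries the ColE1/pMB1 origin, an intact bla (AmpR) gene with its promoter, a partial NeoR/KanR sequence and a rop fragment. The catalogue lists only gentamicin for selection, although an ampicillin resistance gene is also annotated.

The catalogue gives 2857 bp as the vector size, whereas the deposited sequence is 4395 nt. The difference roughly matches the listed insert size, so the smaller figure probably refers to the backbone alone.

The associated publication describes vectors for mutagenesis of Bradyrhizobium diazoefficiens and other Alphaproteobacteria. In that context, the plasmid most likely supplies a selectable marker for insertion or gene-replacement constructs.
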