Addgene plasmid #74106: pRGD-GmR
Purpose: Plasmid containing gentamicin resistance gene cassette flanked by multiple restriction sites
Depositing lab: Hans-Martin Fischer. Depositing organization: ETH Zurich (Swiss Federal Institute of Technology). Publication: Versatile vectors for efficient mutagenesis of Bradyrhizobium diazoefficiens and other Alphaproteobacteria. Ledermann R, Strebel S, Kampik C, Fischer HM. Appl Environ Microbiol. 2016 Feb 26. pii: AEM.04085-15. 10.1128/AEM.04085-15 PubMed 26921431.
Backbone
  Vector backbone: pBSL15
  Backbone manufacturer: Alexeyev, M.F., BioTechniques 18:52-54, 1995
  Total vector size (bp): 2857
  Vector type: Bacterial vector based on pMB1 replicon
Growth in bacteria
  Bacterial resistance: Gentamicin, 10 μg/mL
  Growth temperature: 37°C
  Growth strain: DH5alpha
  Copy number: High Copy
Gene/Insert
  Gene/Insert name: aacC1
  Species: Synthetic
  Insert size (bp): 1530
Resource information
  A portion of this plasmid was derived from a plasmid made by: The gentamicin resistance cassette is derived from pBSL142 (Alexeyev et al., Gene 160:63-67, 1995)
Terms and licenses: Academic/Nonprofit Terms; Industry Terms: Not Available to Industry
How to cite: pRGD-GmR was a gift from Hans-Martin Fischer (Addgene plasmid # 74106 ; http://n2t.net/addgene:74106 ; RRID:Addgene_74106)
