>Addgene plasmid #74106 | pRGD-GmR | addgene partial sequence | sequence record 141723 | Spect-R 5'-ACTTTGTTTTAGGGCGACTG-3'
GTACATCGTTGCTGCTCCATAACATCAAACATCGACCCACGGCGTAACGCGCTTGCTGCTTGGATGCCCG
AGGCATAGACTGTACAAAAAAACAGTCATAACAAGCCATGAAAACCGCCACTGCGCCGTTACCACCGCTG
CGTTCGGTCAAGGTTCTGGACCAGTTGCGTGAGCGCATACGCTACTTGCATTACAGTTTACGAACCGAAC
AGGCTTATGTCAATTCGAGAATTAATTCGACGCGCAGATCAGTTGGAAGAATTTGTCCACTACGTGAAAG
GCGAGATCACCAAGGTAGTCGGCAAATAATGTCTAACAATTCGTTCAAGCCGACGCCGCTTCGCGGCGCG
GCTTAACTCAAGCGTTAGATGCACTAAGCACATAATTGCTCACAGCCAAACTATCAGGTCAAGTCTGCTT
TTATTATTTTTAAGCGTGCATAATAAGCCCTACACAAATTGGGAGATATATCATGAAAGGCTGGCTTTTT
CTTGTTATCGCAATAGTTGGCGAAGTAATCGCAACATCCGCATTAAAATCTAGCGAGGGCTTTACTAAGC
TGATCCGGTGGATGACCTTTTGAATGACCTTTAATAGATTATATTACTAATTAATTGGGGACCCTAGAGG
TCCCCTTTTTTATTTTAAAAATTTTTTCACAAAACGGTTTACAAGCATAAAGCTAGATCT
