>Addgene plasmid #74106 | pRGD-GmR | addgene partial sequence | sequence record 141725 | gent-F 5'-tacgtgcaagcagattacgg-3'
ATAATTCGTTCAAGCCGAGATCGGCTTCCCGGCCAATTCGACGCGCGGATCAGTGAGGGTTTGCAACTGC
GGGTCAAGGATCTGGATTTCGATCACGGCACGATCATCGTGCGGGAGGGCAAGGGCTCCAAGGATCGGGC
CTTGATGTTACCCGAGAGCTTGGCACCCAGCCTGCGCGAGCAGGGGAATTGATCCGGTGGATGACCTTTT
GAATGACCTTTAATAGATTATATTACTAATTAATTGGGGACCCTAGAGGTCCCCTTTTTTATTTTAAAAA
TTTTTTCACAAAACGGTTTACAAGCATAAAGCTAGATCACTAGTGAATCATCGATGGTACCATATGTTCG
AAGCTTGGCACTGGCCGTCGTTTTACAACGTCGTGACTGGGAAAACCCTGGCGTTACCCAACTTAATCGC
CTTGCA
